Addgene plasmid #66809: phMYT1L-N174
Purpose: 2nd generation lentiviral transfer plasmid. Expresses human MYT1L with G418 resistance
Depositing lab: Andrew Yoo. Depositing organization: Washington University in Saint Louis. Publication: MicroRNA-based conversion of human fibroblasts into striatal medium spiny neurons. Richner M, Victor MB, Liu Y, Abernathy D, Yoo AS. Nat Protoc. 2015 Oct;10(10):1543-55. doi: 10.1038/nprot.2015.102. Epub 2015 Sep 17. PubMed 26379228.
Backbone
  Vector backbone: N174
  Backbone manufacturer: Homemade
  Backbone size w/o insert (bp): 8865
  Total vector size (bp): 12420
  Vector type: Mammalian Expression, Lentiviral
  Selectable markers: Neomycin (select with G418)
Growth in bacteria
  Bacterial resistance: Ampicillin, 100 μg/mL
  Growth temperature: 37°C
  Growth strain: Stbl3
  Copy number: High Copy
Gene/Insert
  Gene/Insert name: MYT1L (alt name: NZF1)
  Species: H. sapiens (human)
  GenBank ID: NM_015025.2
  Entrez Gene: MYT1L (a.k.a. MRD39, NZF1, ZC2H2C2, ZC2HC4B, myT1-L)
  Promoter: Human EF1a
  Cloning method: Unknown
  Sequencing primers: 5′ GGCACTTGATGTAATTCTCCTTG; 3′ GTGGATGTGGAATGTGTGCGA
Terms and licenses: Academic/Nonprofit Terms; Industry Terms: Not Available to Industry
How to cite: phMYT1L-N174 was a gift from Andrew Yoo (Addgene plasmid # 66809 ; http://n2t.net/addgene:66809 ; RRID:Addgene_66809)
