[The description below was written by a language model from this plasmid's Addgene catalogue record and pLannotate feature annotations shown in this document.]
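Description:
phMYT1L-N174 is a second-generation lentiviral transfer plasmid, built on the homemade N174 backbone, that expresses human MYT1L (also called NZF1) together with a G418 resistance marker in mammalian cells. In bacteria it is maintained through a high-copy ColE1/pUC-type origin and selected with ampicillin via the β-lactamase gene. Remnants of a lac promoter/operator region and an SV40 polyadenylation signal also lie in the backbone outside the viral unit. The catalogue lists a total size of 12,420 bp, while the annotated sequencing record is 12,369 nt, a small discrepancy the record does not explain.

The proviral region is bounded by two HIV-1 LTR segments, each annotated as truncated and each preceded by a nef fragment. Between them sit the Ψ packaging signal with an adjoining gag fragment, the Rev response element for Rev-dependent nuclear export of the genomic RNA, and the cPPT/CTS, which aids nuclear import of the reverse-transcribed genome. The payload consists of two tandem cassettes. The human EF-1α core promoter with its intron A drives the full MYT1L coding sequence, and a downstream mouse PGK promoter drives NeoR/KanR, allowing transduced cells to be selected with G418. A WPRE follows the two cassettes to enhance transcript stability and expression. No epitope tag or fluorescent reporter is annotated.

Virus production requires packaging and envelope functions supplied in trans. The associated publication concerns microRNA-based conversion of human fibroblasts into striatal medium spiny neurons, which indicates that the vector is used to deliver the neuronal transcription factor MYT1L in direct reprogramming experiments.
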