Features (pLannotate 1.2.2; 23 found; start..end, strand, type, name):
     21..350     +  CDS            nef (fragment): NEF_HV1BR - Experimental evidence at protein level: Swiss-Prot protein existence level 1. Extracellular Nef protein targets CD4(+) T-lymphocytes for apoptosis by interacting with CXCR4 surface receptors (PubMed:14990729). From Human immunodeficiency virus type 1 group M subtype B (isolate BRU/LAI) (HIV-1).
    398..655     +  LTR            5' LTR (truncated): truncated 5' long terminal repeat (LTR) from HIV-1
    702..827     +  misc_feature   HIV-1 Ψ: packaging signal of human immunodeficiency virus type 1
    811..1149    +  CDS            HIV-1 gag (fragment): gag protein from human immunodeficiency virus 1; gag
   1324..1557    +  misc_feature   RRE: The Rev response element (RRE) of HIV-1 allows for Rev-dependent mRNA export from the nucleus to the cytoplasm.
   1934..2034    +  CDS            Rev (fragment): human immunodeficiency virus 1 (HIV-1) Rev protein; rev; enhances nuclear export of unspliced and incompletely spliced viral mRNAs
   2049..2164    +  misc_feature   cPPT/CTS: central polypurine tract and central termination sequence of HIV-1 (lacking the first T)
   2242..2453    +  promoter       EF-1α core promoter: core promoter for human elongation factor EF-1α
   2454..3392    +  intron         EF-1α intron A: intron upstream of the start codon of human EF-1α
   3420..6971    +  CDS            MYT1L: MYT1L_HUMAN - Also known as KIAA1106 From Homo sapiens (Human).
   7015..7514    +  promoter       PGK promoter: mouse phosphoglycerate kinase 1 promoter
   7541..8335    +  CDS            NeoR/KanR: aminoglycoside phosphotransferase from Tn5; aph(3')-II (or nptII); confers resistance to neomycin, kanamycin, and G418 (Geneticin®)
   8359..8947    +  misc_feature   WPRE: woodchuck hepatitis virus posttranscriptional regulatory element
   8964..9482    +  CDS            nef (fragment): NEF_HV1BR - Experimental evidence at protein level: Swiss-Prot protein existence level 1. Extracellular Nef protein targets CD4(+) T-lymphocytes for apoptosis by interacting with CXCR4 surface receptors (PubMed:14990729). From Human immunodeficiency virus type 1 group M subtype B (isolate BRU/LAI) (HIV-1).
   9530..9787    +  LTR            5' LTR (truncated): truncated 5' long terminal repeat (LTR) from HIV-1
   9937..9959    -  protein_bind   lac operator (fragment): The lac repressor binds to the lac operator to inhibit transcription in E. coli. This inhibition can be relieved by adding lactose or isopropyl-β-D-thiogalactopyranoside (IPTG). lac repressor encoded by lacI
   9963..9993    -  promoter       lac promoter: promoter for the E. coli lac operon
  10008..10029   -  protein_bind   CAP binding site: CAP binding activates transcription in the presence of cAMP. E. coli catabolite activator protein
  10042..10134   -  CDS            lacI (fragment): lac repressor; lacI; The lac repressor binds to the lac operator to inhibit transcription in E. coli. This inhibition can be relieved by adding lactose or isopropyl-β-D-thiogalactopyranoside (IPTG).
  10317..10905   -  rep_origin     ori: high-copy-number ColE1/pMB1/pBR322/pUC origin of replication
  11076..11936   -  CDS            AmpR: β-lactamase; bla; confers resistance to ampicillin, carbenicillin, and related antibiotics
  11937..12041   -  promoter       AmpR promoter: bla
  12089..12223   +  polyA_signal   SV40 poly(A) signal: SV40 polyadenylation signal
>Addgene plasmid #66809 | phMYT1L-N174 | addgene full sequence | sequence record 419033 | Addgene NGS Result
ATGTACTACAAACTTAGTAGTTGGAAGGGCTAATTCACTCCCAAAGAAGACAAGATATCCTTGATCTGTG
GATCTACCACACACAAGGCTACTTCCCTGATTAGCAGAACTACACACCAGGGCCAGGGGTCAGATATCCA
CTGACCTTTGGATGGTGCTACAAGCTAGTACCAGTTGAGCCAGATAAGGTAGAAGAGGCCAATAAAGGAG
AGAACACCAGCTTGTTACACCCTGTGAGCCTGCATGGGATGGATGACCCGGAGAGAGAAGTGTTAGAGTG
GAGGTTTGACAGCCGCCTAGCATTTCATCACGTGGCCCGAGAGCTGCATCCGGAGTACTTCAAGAACTGC
TGATATCGAGCTTGCTACAAGGGACTTTCCGCTGGGGACTTTCCAGGGAGGCGTGGCCTGGGCGGGACTG
GGGAGTGGCGAGCCCTCAGATCCTGCATATAAGCAGCTGCTTTTTGCCTGTACTGGGTCTCTCTGGTTAG
ACCAGATCTGAGCCTGGGAGCTCTCTGGCTAACTAGGGAACCCACTGCTTAAGCCTCAATAAAGCTTGCC
TTGAGTGCTTCAAGTAGTGTGTGCCCGTCTGTTGTGTGACTCTGGTAACTAGAGATCCCTCAGACCCTTT
TAGTCAGTGTGGAAAATCTCTAGCAGTGGCGCCCGAACAGGGACTTGAAAGCGAAAGGGAAACCAGAGGA
GCTCTCTCGACGCAGGACTCGGCTTGCTGAAGCGCGCACGGCAAGAGGCGAGGGGCGGCGACTGGTGAGT
ACGCCAAAAATTTTGACTAGCGGAGGCTAGAAGGAGAGAGATGGGTGCGAGAGCGTCAGTATTAAGCGGG
GGAGAATTAGATCGCGATGGGAAAAAATTCGGTTAAGGCCAGGGGGAAAGAAAAAATATAAATTAAAACA
TATAGTATGGGCAAGCAGGGAGCTAGAACGATTCGCAGTTAATCCTGGCCTGTTAGAAACATCAGAAGGC
TGTAGACAAATACTGGGACAGCTACAACCATCCCTTCAGACAGGATCAGAAGAACTTAGATCATTATATA
ATACAGTAGCAACCCTCTATTGTGTGCATCAAAGGATAGAGATAAAAGACACCAAGGAAGCTTTAGACAA
GATAGAGGAAGAGCAAAACAAAAGTAAGACCACCGCACAGCAAGCGGCCGGCCGCTGATCTTCAGACCTG
GAGGAGGAGATATGAGGGACAATTGGAGAAGTGAATTATATAAATATAAAGTAGTAAAAATTGAACCATT
AGGAGTAGCACCCACCAAGGCAAAGAGAAGAGTGGTGCAGAGAGAAAAAAGAGCAGTGGGAATAGGAGCT
TTGTTCCTTGGGTTCTTGGGAGCAGCAGGAAGCACTATGGGCGCAGCGTCAATGACGCTGACGGTACAGG
CCAGACAATTATTGTCTGGTATAGTGCAGCAGCAGAACAATTTGCTGAGGGCTATTGAGGCGCAACAGCA
TCTGTTGCAACTCACAGTCTGGGGCATCAAGCAGCTCCAGGCAAGAATCCTGGCTGTGGAAAGATACCTA
AAGGATCAACAGCTCCTGGGGATTTGGGGTTGCTCTGGAAAACTCATTTGCACCACTGCTGTGCCTTGGA
ATGCTAGTTGGAGTAATAAATCTCTGGAACAGATTTGGAATCACACGACCTGGATGGAGTGGGACAGAGA
AATTAACAATTACACAAGCTTAATACACTCCTTAATTGAAGAATCGCAAAACCAGCAAGAAAAGAATGAA
CAAGAATTATTGGAATTAGATAAATGGGCAAGTTTGTGGAATTGGTTTAACATAACAAATTGGCTGTGGT
ATATAAAATTATTCATAATGATAGTAGGAGGCTTGGTAGGTTTAAGAATAGTTTTTGCTGTACTTTCTAT
AGTGAATAGAGTTAGGCAGGGATATTCACCATTATCGTTTCAGACCCACCTCCCAACCCCGAGGGGACCC
GACAGGCCCGAAGGAATAGAAGAAGAAGGTGGAGAGAGAGACAGAGACAGATCCATTCGATTAGTGAACG
GATCTCGACGGTATCGCCTTTAAAAGAAAAGGGGGGATTGGGGGGTACAGTGCAGGGGAAAGAATAGTAG
ACATAATAGCAACAGACATACAAACTAAAGAATTACAAAAACAAATTACAAAAATTCAAAATTTTCGGGT
TTATTACAGGGACAGCAGAGATCCAGTTTATCGATGAGGCCCTTTCGTCTTCACTCGAGGTGCCCGTCAG
TGGGCAGAGCGCACATCGCCCACAGTCCCCGAGAAGTTGGGGGGAGGGGTCGGCAATTGAACCGGTGCCT
AGAGAAGGTGGCGCGGGGTAAACTGGGAAAGTGATGTCGTGTACTGGCTCCGCCTTTTTCCCGAGGGTGG
GGGAGAACCGTATATAAGTGCAGTAGTCGCCGTGAACGTTCTTTTTCGCAACGGGTTTGCCGCCAGAACA
CAGGTAAGTGCCGTGTGTGGTTCCCGCGGGCCTGGCCTCTTTACGGGTTATGGCCCTTGCGTGCCTTGAA
TTACTTCCACCTGGCTGCAGTACGTGATTCTTGATCCCGAGCTTCGGGTTGGAAGTGGGTGGGAGAGTTC
GAGGCCTTGCGCTTAAGGAGCCCCTTCGCCTCGTGCTTGAGTTGAGGCCTGGCCTGGGCGCTGGGGCCGC
CGCGTGCGAATCTGGTGGCACCTTCGCGCCTGTCTCGCTGCTTTCGATAAGTCTCTAGCCATTTAAAATT
TTTGATGACCTGCTGCGACGCTTTTTTTCTGGCAAGATAGTCTTGTAAATGCGGGCCAAGATCTGCACAC
TGGTATTTCGGTTTTTGGGGCCGCGGGCGGCGACGGGGCCCGTGCGTCCCAGCGCACATGTTCGGCGAGG
CGGGGCCTGCGAGCGCGGCCACCGAGAATCGGACGGGGGTAGTCTCAAGCTGGCCGGCCTGCTCTGGTGC
CTGGCCTCGCGCCGCCGTGTATCGCCCCGCCCTGGGCGGCAAGGCTGGCCCGGTCGGCACCAGTTGCGTG
AGCGGAAAGATGGCCGCTTCCCGGCCCTGCTGCAGGGAGCTCAAAATGGAGGACGCGGCGCTCGGGAGAG
CGGGCGGGTGAGTCACCCACACAAAGGAAAAGGGCCTTTCCGTCCTCAGCCGTCGCTTCATGTGACTCCA
CGGAGTACCGGGCGCCGTCCAGGCACCTCGATTAGTTCTCGAGCTTTTGGAGTACGTCGTCTTTAGGTTG
GGGGGAGGGGTTTTATGCGATGGAGTTTCCCCACACTGAGTGGGTGGAGACTGAAGTTAGGCCAGCTTGG
CACTTGATGTAATTCTCCTTGGAATTTGCCCTTTTTGAGTTTGGATCTTGGTTCATTCTCAAGCCTCAGA
CAGTGGTTCAAAGTTTTTTTCTTCCATTTCAGGTGTCGTGAGGATCCGCGGCCGCCACCATGGAGGTGGA
CACCGAGGAGAAGCGGCATCGCACGCGGTCCAAAGGGGTTCGAGTTCCCGTGGAACCAGCCATACAAGAG
CTGTTCAGCTGTCCCACCCCTGGCTGTGACGGCAGTGGTCATGTCAGTGGCAAATATGCAAGACACAGAA
GTGTATATGGTTGTCCCTTGGCGAAAAAAAGAAAAACACAAGATAAACAGCCCCAGGAACCTGCTCCTAA
ACGAAAGCCATTTGCCGTGAAAGCAGACAGCTCCTCAGTGGATGAGTGTGACGACAGTGATGGGACTGAG
GACATGGATGAGAAGGAGGAGGATGAGGGGGAGGAGTACTCCGAGGACAATGACGAGCCAGGGGATGAGG
ACGAGGAGGACGAGGAGGGGGACCGGGAGGAGGAGGAGGAGATCGAGGAGGAGGATGAGGACGATGACGA
GGATGGAGAAGATGTGGAGGATGAAGAAGAGGAAGAGGAGGAGGAGGAGGAGGAGGAAGAGGAAGAAGAA
AACGAAGACCATCAAATGAATTGTCACAATACTCGAATAATGCAAGACACAGAAAAGGATGATAACAATA
ATGACGAATATGACAATTACGATGAACTGGTGGCCAAGTCATTGTTAAACCTCGGCAAAATCGCTGAGGA
TGCAGCCTACCGGGCCAGGACTGAGTCAGAAATGAACAGCAATACCTCCAATAGTCTGGAAGACGATAGT
GACAAAAACGAAAACCTGGGTCGGAAAAGTGAGTTGAGTTTAGACTTAGACAGTGATGTTGTTAGAGAAA
CAGTGGACTCCCTTAAACTATTAGCCCAAGGACACGGTGTTGTGCTCTCAGAAAACATGAATGACAGAAA
TTATGCAGACAGCATGTCGCAGCAAGACAGTAGAAATATGAATTACGTCATGTTGGGGAAGCCCATGAAC
AATGGACTCATGGAAAAGATGGTGGAGGAGAGCGATGAGGAGGTGTGTCTGAGCAGTCTGGAGTGTTTGA
GGAATCAGTGCTTCGACCTGGCCAGGAAGCTCAGTGAGACCAACCCGCAGGAGAGGAATCCGCAGCAGAA
CATGAACATCCGTCAGCATGTCCGGCCAGAAGAGGACTTCCCAGGAAGGACGCCGGACAGAAACTACTCG
GACATGCTGAACCTCATGCGGCTGGAGGAGCAGTTGAGCCCCCGGTCGAGAGTGTTTGCCAGCTGTGCGA
AGGAGGATGGGTGTCATGAGCGGGACGACGATACCACCTCTGTGAACTCGGACAGGTCTGAAGAGGTGTT
CGACATGACCAAGGGGAACCTGACCCTGCTGGAGAAAGCCATCGCTTTGGAAACGGAAAGAGCAAAGGCC
ATGAGGGAGAAGATGGCCATGGAAGCTGGGAGGAGGGACAATATGAGGTCATATGAGGACCAGTCTCCGA
GACAACTTCCCGGGGAGGACAGAAAGCCTAAATCCAGTGACAGCCATGTCAAAAAGCCATACTATGATCC
CTCAAGAACAGAAAAGAAAGAGAGCAAGTGTCCAACCCCCGGGTGTGATGGAACCGGCCACGTAACTGGG
CTGTACCCACATCACCGCAGCCTGTCCGGATGCCCGCACAAAGATAGGGTCCCTCCAGAAATCCTTGCCA
TGCATGAAAGTGTCCTCAAGTGCCCCACTCCGGGCTGCACGGGGCGCGGGCATGTCAACAGCAACAGGAA
CTCCCACCGAAGCCTCTCCGGATGCCCGATCGCTGCAGCAGAGAAACTGGCCAAGGCACAGGAAAAGCAC
CAGAGCTGCGACGTGTCCAAGTCCAGCCAGGCCTCGGACCGCGTGCTCAGGCCAATGTGCTTTGTGAAGC
AGCTGGAGATTCCTCAGTATGGCTACAGAAACAATGTCCCCACAACTACGCCGCGTTCCAACCTGGCCAA
GGAGCTCGAGAAATATTCCAAGACCTCGTTTGAATACAACAGTTACGACAACCATACTTATGGCAAGCGA
GCCATAGCTCCCAAGGTGCAAACCAGGGATATATCCCCCAAAGGATATGATGATGCGAAGCGGTACTGCA
AGGACCCCAGCCCCAGCAGCAGCAGCACCAGCAGCTACGCGCCCAGCAGCAGCAGCAACCTGAGCTGCGG
CGGGGGCAGCAGCGCCAGCAGCACGTGCAGCAAGAGCAGCTTCGACTACACGCACGACATGGAGGCGGCC
CACATGGCGGCCACCGCCATCCTCAACCTGTCCACGCGCTGCCGCGAGATGCCGCAGAACCTGAGCACCA
AGCCGCAGGACCTGTGCGCCACGCGGAACCCTGACATGGAGGTGGATGAGAACGGGACCCTGGACCTCAG
CATGAACAAGCAGAGGCCGCGGGACAGCTGCTGCCCCATCCTGACCCCTCTGGAGCCCATGTCCCCCCAG
CAGCAGGCAGTGATGAACAACCGGTGTTTCCAGCTGGGCGAGGGCGACTGCTGGGACTTGCCCGTAGACT
ACACCAAAATGAAACCCCGGAGGATAGACGAGGACGAGTCCAAAGACATTACTCCAGAAGACTTGGACCC
ATTCCAGGAGGCTCTAGAAGAAAGACGGTATCCCGGGGAGGTGACCATCCCAAGTCCCAAACCCAAGTAC
CCTCAGTGCAAGGAGAGCAAAAAGGACTTAATAACTCTGTCTGGCTGCCCCCTGGCGGACAAAAGCATTC
GAAGTATGCTGGCCACCAGCTCCCAAGAACTCAAGTGCCCCACGCCTGGCTGTGATGGTTCTGGACATAT
CACCGGCAATTATGCTTCTCATCGGAGCCTTTCAGGTTGCCCAAGAGCAAAGAAAAGTGGTATCAGGATA
GCACAGAGCAAAGAAGATAAAGAAGATCAAGAACCCATCAGGTGTCCGGTCCCCGGGTGCGACGGCCAGG
GCCACATCACTGGGAAGTACGCGTCCCATCGCAGCGCCTCCGGGTGCCCCTTGGCGGCCAAGAGGCAGAA
AGACGGGTACCTGAATGGCTCCCAGTTCTCCTGGAAGTCGGTCAAGACGGAAGGCATGTCCTGCCCCACG
CCAGGATGCGACGGCTCAGGCCACGTCAGCGGCAGCTTCCTCACACACCGCAGCTTGTCAGGATGCCCGA
GAGCCACGTCAGCGATGAAGAAGGCAAAGCTTTCTGGAGAGCAGATGCTGACCATCAAACAGCGGGCCAG
CAACGGTATAGAAAATGATGAAGAAATCAAACAGTTAGATGAAGAAATCAAGGAGCTAAATGAATCCAAT
TCCCAGATGGAAGCCGATATGATTAAACTCAGAACTCAGATTACCACGATGGAGAGCAACCTGAAGACCA
TCGAAGAGGAGAACAAAGTGATTGAGCAGCAGAACGAGTCTCTCCTCCACGAGCTGGCGAACCTGAGCCA
GTCTCTGATCCACAGCCTGGCTAACATCCAGCTGCCGCACATGGATCCAATCAATGAACAAAATTTTGAT
GCTTACGTGACTACTTTGACGGAAATGTATACAAATCAAGATCGTTATCAGAGTCCAGAAAATAAAGCCC
TACTGGAAAATATAAAGCAGGCTGTGAGAGGAATTCAGGTCTGAGGCCGCGCCGGCTCTAGATCGCGAAC
GCGTGAATTCTACCGGGTAGGGGAGGCGCTTTTCCCAAGGCAGTCTGGAGCATGCGCTTTAGCAGCCCCG
CTGGGCACTTGGCGCTACACAAGTGGCCTCTGGCCTCGCACACATTCCACATCCACCGGTAGGCGCCAAC
CGGCTCCGTTCTTTGGTGGCCCCTTCGCGCCACCTTCTACTCCTCCCCTAGTCAGGAAGTTCCCCCCCGC
CCCGCAGCTCGCGTCGTGCAGGACGTGACAAATGGAAGTAGCACGTCTCACTAGTCTCGTGCAGATGGAC
AGCACCGCTGAGCAATGGAAGCGGGTAGGCCTTTGGGGCAGCGGCCAATAGCAGCTTTGCTCCTTCGCTT
TCTGGGCTCAGAGGCTGGGAAGGGGTGGGTCCGGGGGCGGGCTCAGGGGCGGGCTCAGGGGCGGGGCGGG
CGCCCGAAGGTCCTCCGGAGGCCCGGCATTCTGCACGCTTCAAAAGCGCACGTCTGCCGCGCTGTTCTCC
TCTTCCTCATCTCCGGGCCTTTCGACCTGCAGCCCAAGCTTCCTAGGACCATGATTGAACAAGATGGATT
GCACGCAGGTTCTCCGGCCGCTTGGGTGGAGAGGCTATTCGGCTATGACTGGGCACAACAGACAATCGGC
TGCTCTGATGCCGCCGTGTTCCGGCTGTCAGCGCAGGGGCGCCCGGTTCTTTTTGTCAAGACCGACCTGT
CCGGTGCCCTGAATGAACTGCAAGACGAGGCAGCGCGGCTATCGTGGCTGGCCACGACGGGCGTTCCTTG
CGCAGCTGTGCTCGACGTTGTCACTGAAGCGGGAAGGGACTGGCTGCTATTGGGCGAAGTGCCGGGGCAG
GATCTCCTGTCATCTCACCTTGCTCCTGCCGAGAAAGTATCCATCATGGCTGATGCAATGCGGCGGCTGC
ATACGCTTGATCCGGCTACCTGCCCATTCGACCACCAAGCGAAACATCGCATCGAGCGAGCACGTACTCG
GATGGAAGCCGGTCTTGTCGATCAGGATGATCTGGACGAAGAGCATCAGGGGCTCGCGCCAGCCGAACTG
TTCGCCAGGCTCAAGGCGAGCATGCCCGACGGCGAGGATCTCGTCGTGACCCATGGCGATGCCTGCTTGC
CGAATATCATGGTGGAAAATGGCCGCTTTTCTGGATTCATCGACTGTGGCCGGCTGGGTGTGGCGGACCG
CTATCAGGACATAGCGTTGGCTACCCGTGATATTGCTGAAGAGCTTGGCGGCGAATGGGCTGACCGCTTC
CTCGTGCTTTACGGTATCGCCGCTCCCGATTCGCAGCGCATCGCCTTCTATCGCCTTCTTGACGAGTTCT
TCTGACCCGGGCGGGGCGCGTCTGGAACAATCAACCTCTGGATTACAAAATTTGTGAAAGATTGACTGGT
ATTCTTAACTATGTTGCTCCTTTTACGCTATGTGGATACGCTGCTTTAATGCCTTTGTATCATGCTATTG
CTTCCCGTATGGCTTTCATTTTCTCCTCCTTGTATAAATCCTGGTTGCTGTCTCTTTATGAGGAGTTGTG
GCCCGTTGTCAGGCAACGTGGCGTGGTGTGCACTGTGTTTGCTGACGCAACCCCCACTGGTTGGGGCATT
GCCACCACCTGTCAGCTCCTTTCCGGGACTTTCGCTTTCCCCCTCCCTATTGCCACGGCGGAACTCATCG
CCGCCTGCCTTGCCCGCTGCTGGACAGGGGCTCGGCTGTTGGGCACTGACAATTCCGTGGTGTTGTCGGG
GAAGCTGACGTCCTTTCCATGGCTGCTCGCCTGTGTTGCCACCTGGATTCTGCGCGGGACGTCCTTCTGC
TACGTCCCTTCGGCCCTCAATCCAGCGGACCTTCCTTCCCGCGGCCTGCTGCCGGCTCTGCGGCCTCTTC
CGCGTCTTCGCCTTCGCCCTCAGACGAGTCGGATCTCCCTTTGGGCCGCCTCCCCGCCTGGAATTAATTC
TGCAGTCGAGACCTAGAAAAACATGGAGCAATCACAAGTAGCAATACAGCAGCTACCAATGCTGATTGTG
CCTGGCTAGAAGCACAAGAGGAGGAGGAGGTGGGTTTTCCAGTCACACCTCAGGTACCTTTAAGACCAAT
GACTTACAAGGCAGCTGTAGATCTTAGCCACTTTTTAAAAGAAAAGAGGGGACTGGAAGGGCTAATTCAC
TCCCAACGAAGACAAGATATCCTTGATCTGTGGATCTACCACACACAAGGCTACTTCCCTGATTAGCAGA
ACTACACACCAGGGCCAGGGGTCAGATATCCACTGACCTTTGGATGGTGCTACAAGCTAGTACCAGTTGA
GCCAGATAAGGTAGAAGAGGCCAATAAAGGAGAGAACACCAGCTTGTTACACCCTGTGAGCCTGCATGGG
ATGGATGACCCGGAGAGAGAAGTGTTAGAGTGGAGGTTTGACAGCCGCCTAGCATTTCATCACGTGGCCC
GAGAGCTGCATCCGGAGTACTTCAAGAACTGCTGATATCGAGCTTGCTACAAGGGACTTTCCGCTGGGGA
CTTTCCAGGGAGGCGTGGCCTGGGCGGGACTGGGGAGTGGCGAGCCCTCAGATCCTGCATATAAGCAGCT
GCTTTTTGCCTGTACTGGGTCTCTCTGGTTAGACCAGATCTGAGCCTGGGAGCTCTCTGGCTAACTAGGG
AACCCACTGCTTAAGCCTCAATAAAGCTTGCCTTGAGTGCTTCAAGTAGTGTGTGCCCGTCTGTTGTGTG
ACTCTGGTAACTAGAGATCCCTCAGACCCTTTTAGTCAGTGTGGAAAATCTCTAGCAGTAGTAGTTCATG
TCATCTTATTATTCAGTATTTATAACTTGCAAAGAAATGAATATCAGAGAGTGAGAGGCCTTGACATTGC
TAGCGTTTACCGTCGACCTCTAGCTAGAGCTTGGCGTAATCATGGTCATAGCTGTTTCCTGTGTGAAATT
GTTATCCGCTCACAATTCCACACAACATACGAGCCGGAAGCATAAAGTGTAAAGCCTGGGGTGCCTAATG
AGTGAGCTAACTCACATTAATTGCGTTGCGCTCACTGCCCGCTTTCCAGTCGGGAAACCTGTCGTGCCAG
CTGCATTAATGAATCGGCCAACGCGCGGGGAGAGGCGGTTTGCGTATTGGGCGCTCTTCCGCTTCCTCGC
TCACTGACTCGCTGCGCTCGGTCGTTCGGCTGCGGCGAGCGGTATCAGCTCACTCAAAGGCGGTAATACG
GTTATCCACAGAATCAGGGGATAACGCAGGAAAGAACATGTGAGCAAAAGGCCAGCAAAAGGCCAGGAAC
CGTAAAAAGGCCGCGTTGCTGGCGTTTTTCCATAGGCTCCGCCCCCCTGACGAGCATCACAAAAATCGAC
GCTCAAGTCAGAGGTGGCGAAACCCGACAGGACTATAAAGATACCAGGCGTTTCCCCCTGGAAGCTCCCT
CGTGCGCTCTCCTGTTCCGACCCTGCCGCTTACCGGATACCTGTCCGCCTTTCTCCCTTCGGGAAGCGTG
GCGCTTTCTCATAGCTCACGCTGTAGGTATCTCAGTTCGGTGTAGGTCGTTCGCTCCAAGCTGGGCTGTG
TGCACGAACCCCCCGTTCAGCCCGACCGCTGCGCCTTATCCGGTAACTATCGTCTTGAGTCCAACCCGGT
AAGACACGACTTATCGCCACTGGCAGCAGCCACTGGTAACAGGATTAGCAGAGCGAGGTATGTAGGCGGT
GCTACAGAGTTCTTGAAGTGGTGGCCTAACTACGGCTACACTAGAAGAACAGTATTTGGTATCTGCGCTC
TGCTGAAGCCAGTTACCTTCGGAAAAAGAGTTGGTAGCTCTTGATCCGGCAAACAAACCACCGCTGGTAG
CGGTGGTTTTTTTGTTTGCAAGCAGCAGATTACGCGCAGAAAAAAAGGATCTCAAGAAGATCCTTTGATC
TTTTCTACGGGGTCTGACGCTCAGTGGAACGAAAACTCACGTTAAGGGATTTTGGTCATGAGATTATCAA
AAAGGATCTTCACCTAGATCCTTTTAAATTAAAAATGAAGTTTTAAATCAATCTAAAGTATATATGAGTA
AACTTGGTCTGACAGTTACCAATGCTTAATCAGTGAGGCACCTATCTCAGCGATCTGTCTATTTCGTTCA
TCCATAGTTGCCTGACTCCCCGTCGTGTAGATAACTACGATACGGGAGGGCTTACCATCTGGCCCCAGTG
CTGCAATGATACCGCGAGACCCACGCTCACCGGCTCCAGATTTATCAGCAATAAACCAGCCAGCCGGAAG
GGCCGAGCGCAGAAGTGGTCCTGCAACTTTATCCGCCTCCATCCAGTCTATTAATTGTTGCCGGGAAGCT
AGAGTAAGTAGTTCGCCAGTTAATAGTTTGCGCAACGTTGTTGCCATTGCTACAGGCATCGTGGTGTCAC
GCTCGTCGTTTGGTATGGCTTCATTCAGCTCCGGTTCCCAACGATCAAGGCGAGTTACATGATCCCCCAT
GTTGTGCAAAAAAGCGGTTAGCTCCTTCGGTCCTCCGATCGTTGTCAGAAGTAAGTTGGCCGCAGTGTTA
TCACTCATGGTTATGGCAGCACTGCATAATTCTCTTACTGTCATGCCATCCGTAAGATGCTTTTCTGTGA
CTGGTGAGTACTCAACCAAGTCATTCTGAGAATAGTGTATGCGGCGACCGAGTTGCTCTTGCCCGGCGTC
AATACGGGATAATACCGCGCCACATAGCAGAACTTTAAAAGTGCTCATCATTGGAAAACGTTCTTCGGGG
CGAAAACTCTCAAGGATCTTACCGCTGTTGAGATCCAGTTCGATGTAACCCACTCGTGCACCCAACTGAT
CTTCAGCATCTTTTACTTTCACCAGCGTTTCTGGGTGAGCAAAAACAGGAAGGCAAAATGCCGCAAAAAA
GGGAATAAGGGCGACACGGAAATGTTGAATACTCATACTCTTCCTTTTTCAATATTATTGAAGCATTTAT
CAGGGTTATTGTCTCATGAGCGGATACATATTTGAATGTATTTAGAAAAATAAACAAATAGGGGTTCCGC
GCACATTTCCCCGAAAAGTGCCACCTGACGTCGACGGATCGGGAGATCAACTTGTTTATTGCAGCTTATA
ATGGTTACAAATAAAGCAATAGCATCACAAATTTCACAAATAAAGCATTTTTTTCACTGCATTCTAGTTG
TGGTTTGTCCAAACTCATCAATGTATCTTATCATGTCTGGATCAACTGGATAACTCAAGCTAACCAAAAT
CATCCCAAACTTCCCACCCCATACCCTATTACCACTGCCAATTACCTGTGGTTTCATTTACTCTAAACCT
GTGATTCCTCTGAATTATTTTCATTTTAAAGAAATTGTATTTGTTAAAT
