>Addgene plasmid #66809 | phMYT1L-N174 | addgene partial sequence | sequence record 117320 | mPGK-F 5'-cattctgcacgcttcaaaag-3'
CTGTTCTCCTCTTCCTCATCTCCGGGCCTTTCGACCTGCAGCCCAAGCTTCCTAGGACCATGATTGAACA
AGATGGATTGCACGCAGGTTCTCCGGCCGCTTGGGTGGAGAGGCTATTCGGCTATGACTGGGCACAACAG
ACAATCGGCTGCTCTGATGCCGCCGTGTTCCGGCTGTCAGCGCAGGGGCGCCCGGTTCTTTTTGTCAAGA
CCGACCTGTCCGGTGCCCTGAATGAACTGCAAGACGAGGCAGCGCGGCTATCGTGGCTGGCCACGACGGG
CGTTCCTTGCGCAGCTGTGCTCGACGTTGTCACTGAAGCGGGAAGGGACTGGCTGCTATTGGGCGAAGTG
CCGGGGCAGGATCTCCTGTCATCTCACCTTGCTCCTGCCGAGAAAGTATCCATCATGGCTGATGCAATGC
GGCGGCTGCATACGCTTGATCCGGCTACCTGCCCATTCGACCACCAAGCGAAACATCGCATCGAGCGAGC
ACGTACTCGGATGGAAGCCGGTCTTGTCGATCAGGATGATCTGGACGAAGAGCATCAGGGGCTCGCGCCA
GCCGAACTGTTCGCCAGGCTCAAGGCGAGCATGCCCGACGGCGAGGATCTCGTCGTGACCCATGGCGATG
CCTGCTTGCCGAATATCATGGTGGAAAATGGCCGCTTTTCTGGATTCATCGACTGTGGCCGGCTGGGTGT
GGCGGACCGCTATCAGGACATAGCGTTGGCTACCCGTGATATTGCTGAAGAGCTTGGCGGCGAATGGGCT
GACCGCTTCCTCGTGCTTTACGGTATCGCCGCTCCCGATTCGCAGCGCATCGCCTTCTATCGCCTTCTTG
ACGAGTTCTTCTGACCCGGGCGGGGCGCGTCTGGAACAATCAACCTCTGGATTACAAAATTTGTGAAAGA
TTGACTGGTATTCTTAACTATGTTGCTCCTTTTACGCTATGTGGATACGCTGCTTTAATGCCTTTGTATC
ATGCTATTGCTTCCCGTATGGC
