>Addgene plasmid #66809 | phMYT1L-N174 | addgene partial sequence | sequence record 117322 | MSCV_C_rev2 5'-ggccagaggccacttgtgtagcgcc-3'
GGGGCTGCTAAAGCGCATGCTCCAGACTGCCTTGGGAAAAGCGCCTCCCCTACCCGGTAGAATTCACGCG
TTCGCGATCTAGAGCCGGCGCGGCCTCAGACCTGAATTCCTCTCACAGCCTGCTTTATATTTTCCAGTAG
GGCTTTATTTTCTGGACTCTGATAACGATCTTGATTTGTATACATTTCCGTCAAAGTAGTCACGTAAGCA
TCAAAATTTTGTTCATTGATTGGATCCATGTGCGGCAGCTGGATGTTAGCCAGGCTGTGGATCAGAGACT
GGCTCAGGTTCGCCAGCTCGTGGAGGAGAGACTCGTTCTGCTGCTCAATCACTTTGTTCTCCTCTTCGAT
GGTCTTCAGGTTGCTCTCCATCGTGGTAATCTGAGTTCTGAGTTTAATCATATCGGCTTCCATCTGGGAA
TTGGATTCATTTAGCTCCTTGATTTCTTCATCTAACTGTTTGATTTCTTCATCATTTTCTATACCGTTGC
TGGCCCGCTGTTTGATGGTCAGCATCTGCTCTCCAGAAAGCTTTGCCTTCTTCATCGCTGACGTGGCTCT
CGGGCATCCTGACAAGCTGCGGTGTGTGAGGAAGCTGCCGCTGACGTGGCCTGAGCCGTCGCATCCTGGC
GTGGGGCAGGACATGCCTTCCGTCTTGACCGACTTCCAGGAGAACTGGGAGCCATTCAGGTACCCGTCTT
TCTGCCTCTTGGCCGCCAAGGGGCACCCGGAGGCGCTGCGATGGGACGCGTACTTCC
