>Addgene plasmid #66809 | phMYT1L-N174 | addgene partial sequence | sequence record 117324 | EF1a-F 5'-TCAAGCCTCAGACAGTGGTTC-3'
GGTGTCGTGAGGATCCGCGGCCGCCACCATGGAGGTGGACACCGAGGAGAAGCGGCATCGCACGCGGTCC
AAAGGGGTTCGAGTTCCCGTGGAACCAGCCATACAAGAGCTGTTCAGCTGTCCCACCCCTGGCTGTGACG
GCAGTGGTCATGTCAGTGGCAAATATGCAAGACACAGAAGTGTATATGGTTGTCCCTTGGCGAAAAAAAG
AAAAACACAAGATAAACAGCCCCAGGAACCTGCTCCTAAACGAAAGCCATTTGCCGTGAAAGCAGACAGC
TCCTCAGTGGATGAGTGTGACGACAGTGATGGGACTGAGGACATGGATGAGAAGGAGGAGGATGAGGGGG
AGGAGTACTCCGAGGACAATGACGAGCCAGGGGATGAGGACGAGGAGGACGAGGAGGGGGACCGGGAGGA
GGAGGAGGAGATCGAGGAGGAGGATGAGGACGATGACGAGGATGGAGAAGATGTGGAGGATGAAGAAGAG
GAAGAGGAGGAGGAGGAGGAGGAGGAAGAGGAAGAAGAAAACGAAGACCATCAAATGAATTGTCACAATA
CTCGAATAATGCAAGACACAGAAAAGGATGATAACAATAATGACGAATATGACAATTACGATGAACTGGT
GGCCAAGTCATTGTTAAACCTCGGCAAAATCGCTGAGGATGCAGCCTACCGGGCCAGGACTGAGTCAGAA
ATGAACAGCAATACCTCCAATAGTCTGGAAGACGATAGTGACAA
