LOCUS       Exported 12416 bp ds-DNA circular SYN 12-MAY-2021
DEFINITION  2nd generation lentiviral transfer plasmid. Expresses human MYT1L
            with G418 resistance.
ACCESSION   .
VERSION     .
KEYWORDS    phMYT1L-N174
SOURCE      synthetic DNA construct
  ORGANISM  synthetic DNA construct
REFERENCE   1 (bases 1 to 12416)
  AUTHORS   Richner M, Victor MB, Liu Y, Abernathy D, Yoo AS
  TITLE     MicroRNA-based conversion of human fibroblasts into striatal medium
            spiny neurons.
  JOURNAL   Nat Protoc. 2015 Oct;10(10):1543-55. doi: 10.1038/nprot.2015.102.
            Epub 2015 Sep 17.
  PUBMED    26379228
REFERENCE   2 (bases 1 to 12416)
  AUTHORS   .
  TITLE     Direct Submission
  JOURNAL   Exported May 12, 2021 from SnapGene Server 1.1.58
            http://www.snapgene.com
FEATURES             Location/Qualifiers
     source          1..12416
                     /organism="synthetic DNA construct"
                     /mol_type="other DNA"
     LTR             1..634
                     /label=3' LTR
                     /note="3' long terminal repeat (LTR) from HIV-1"
     misc_feature    681..806
                     /label=HIV-1 Psi
                     /note="packaging signal of human immunodeficiency virus
                     type 1"
     misc_feature    1303..1536
                     /label=RRE
                     /note="The Rev response element (RRE) of HIV-1 allows for
                     Rev-dependent mRNA export from the nucleus to the
                     cytoplasm."
     CDS             1721..1765
                     /codon_start=1
                     /product="antigenic peptide corresponding to amino acids
                     655 to 669 of the HIV envelope protein gp41 (Lutje Hulsik
                     et al., 2013)"
                     /label=gp41 peptide
                     /note="recognized by the 2H10 single-chain llama nanobody"
                     /translation="KNEQELLELDKWASL"
     misc_feature    2028..2143
                     /label=cPPT/CTS
                     /note="central polypurine tract and central termination
                     sequence of HIV-1 (lacking the first T)"
     promoter        2221..2432
                     /label=EF-1-alpha core promoter
                     /note="core promoter for human elongation factor
                     EF-1-alpha"
     intron          2433..3371
                     /label=EF-1-alpha intron A
                     /note="intron upstream of the start codon of human
                     EF-1-alpha"
     primer_bind     3328..3348
                     /label=EF1a-F
                     /note="Human elongation factor-1a promoter, forward primer"
     regulatory      3393..3402
                     /regulatory_class="other"
                     /note="vertebrate consensus sequence for strong initiation
                     of translation (Kozak, 1987)"
     promoter        6994..7493
                     /label=PGK promoter
                     /note="mouse phosphoglycerate kinase 1 promoter"
     primer_bind     complement(7029..7052)
                     /label=MSCV-rev
                     /note="Murine stem cell virus, reverse primer"
     primer_bind     7426..7445
                     /label=mPGK-F
                     /note="Mouse PGK promoter, forward primer"
     CDS             7520..8314
                     /codon_start=1
                     /gene="aph(3')-II (or nptII)"
                     /product="aminoglycoside phosphotransferase from Tn5"
                     /label=NeoR/KanR
                     /note="confers resistance to neomycin, kanamycin, and G418
                     (Geneticin(R))"
                     /translation="MIEQDGLHAGSPAAWVERLFGYDWAQQTIGCSDAAVFRLSAQGRP
                     VLFVKTDLSGALNELQDEAARLSWLATTGVPCAAVLDVVTEAGRDWLLLGEVPGQDLLS
                     SHLAPAEKVSIMADAMRRLHTLDPATCPFDHQAKHRIERARTRMEAGLVDQDDLDEEHQ
                     GLAPAELFARLKASMPDGEDLVVTHGDACLPNIMVENGRFSGFIDCGRLGVADRYQDIA
                     LATRDIAEELGGEWADRFLVLYGIAAPDSQRIAFYRLLDEFF"
     primer_bind     complement(7574..7593)
                     /label=Neo-R
                     /note="Neomycin resistance gene, reverse primer"
     primer_bind     8184..8203
                     /label=Neo-F
                     /note="Neomycin resistance gene, forward primer"
     misc_feature    8338..8926
                     /label=WPRE
                     /note="woodchuck hepatitis virus posttranscriptional
                     regulatory element"
     primer_bind     complement(8391..8411)
                     /label=WPRE-R
                     /note="WPRE, reverse primer"
     CDS             complement(8809..8820)
                     /codon_start=1
                     /product="Factor Xa recognition and cleavage site"
                     /label=Factor Xa site
                     /translation="IEGR"
     LTR             9134..9767
                     /label=3' LTR
                     /note="3' long terminal repeat (LTR) from HIV-1"
     primer_bind     complement(9896..9912)
                     /label=M13 rev
                     /note="common sequencing primer, one of multiple similar
                     variants"
     primer_bind     complement(9896..9912)
                     /label=M13 Reverse
                     /note="In lacZ gene. Also called M13-rev"
     primer_bind     complement(9909..9931)
                     /label=M13/pUC Reverse
                     /note="In lacZ gene"
     protein_bind    9920..9936
                     /label=lac operator
                     /bound_moiety="lac repressor encoded by lacI"
                     /note="The lac repressor binds to the lac operator to
                     inhibit transcription in E. coli. This inhibition can be
                     relieved by adding lactose or
                     isopropyl-beta-D-thiogalactopyranoside (IPTG)."
     promoter        complement(9944..9974)
                     /label=lac promoter
                     /note="promoter for the E. coli lac operon"
     protein_bind    9989..10010
                     /label=CAP binding site
                     /bound_moiety="E. coli catabolite activator protein"
                     /note="CAP binding activates transcription in the presence
                     of cAMP."
     primer_bind     complement(10127..10144)
                     /label=L4440
                     /note="L4440 vector, forward primer"
     rep_origin      complement(10298..10883)
                     /direction=LEFT
                     /label=ori
                     /note="high-copy-number ColE1/pMB1/pBR322/pUC origin of
                     replication"
     primer_bind     complement(10378..10397)
                     /label=pBR322ori-F
                     /note="pBR322 origin, forward primer"
     CDS             complement(11054..11914)
                     /codon_start=1
                     /gene="bla"
                     /product="beta-lactamase"
                     /label=AmpR
                     /note="confers resistance to ampicillin, carbenicillin, and
                     related antibiotics"
                     /translation="MSIQHFRVALIPFFAAFCLPVFAHPETLVKVKDAEDQLGARVGYI
                     ELDLNSGKILESFRPEERFPMMSTFKVLLCGAVLSRIDAGQEQLGRRIHYSQNDLVEYS
                     PVTEKHLTDGMTVRELCSAAITMSDNTAANLLLTTIGGPKELTAFLHNMGDHVTRLDRW
                     EPELNEAIPNDERDTTMPVAMATTLRKLLTGELLTLASRQQLIDWMEADKVAGPLLRSA
                     LPAGWFIADKSGAGERGSRGIIAALGPDGKPSRIVVIYTTGSQATMDERNRQIAEIGAS
                     LIKHW"
     primer_bind     11677..11696
                     /label=Amp-R
                     /note="Ampicillin resistance gene, reverse primer"
     promoter        complement(11915..12019)
                     /gene="bla"
                     /label=AmpR promoter
     polyA_signal    12067..12201
                     /label=SV40 poly(A) signal
                     /note="SV40 polyadenylation signal"
     primer_bind     complement(12104..12123)
                     /label=SV40pA-R
                     /note="SV40 polyA, reverse primer"
     primer_bind     12158..12177
                     /label=EBV-rev
                     /note="SV40 polyA terminator, reverse primer"
ORIGIN
        1 tggaagggct aattcactcc caaagaagac aagatatcct tgatctgtgg atctaccaca
       61 cacaaggcta cttccctgat tagcagaact acacaccagg gccaggggtc agatatccac
      121 tgacctttgg atggtgctac aagctagtac cagttgagcc agataaggta gaagaggcca
      181 ataaaggaga gaacaccagc ttgttacacc ctgtgagcct gcatgggatg gatgacccgg
      241 agagagaagt gttagagtgg aggtttgaca gccgcctagc atttcatcac gtggcccgag
      301 agctgcatcc ggagtacttc aagaactgct gatatcgagc ttgctacaag ggactttccg
      361 ctggggactt tccagggagg cgtggcctgg gcgggactgg ggagtggcga gccctcagat
      421 cctgcatata agcagctgct ttttgcctgt actgggtctc tctggttaga ccagatctga
      481 gcctgggagc tctctggcta actagggaac ccactgctta agcctcaata aagcttgcct
      541 tgagtgcttc aagtagtgtg tgcccgtctg ttgtgtgact ctggtaacta gagatccctc
      601 agaccctttt agtcagtgtg gaaaatctct agcagtggcg cccgaacagg gacttgaaag
      661 cgaaagggaa accagaggag ctctctcgac gcaggactcg gcttgctgaa gcgcgcacgg
      721 caagaggcga ggggcggcga ctggtgagta cgccaaaaat tttgactagc ggaggctaga
      781 aggagagaga tgggtgcgag agcgtcagta ttaagcgggg gagaattaga tcgcgatggg
      841 aaaaaattcg gttaaggcca gggggaaaga aaaaatataa attaaaacat atagtatggg
      901 caagcaggga gctagaacga ttcgcagtta atcctggcct gttagaaaca tcagaaggct
      961 gtagacaaat actgggacag ctacaaccat cccttcagac aggatcagaa gaacttagat
     1021 cattatataa tacagtagca accctctatt gtgtgcatca aaggatagag ataaaagaca
     1081 ccaaggaagc tttagacaag atagaggaag agcaaaacaa aagtaagacc accgcacagc
     1141 aagcggccgg ccgctgatct tcagacctgg aggaggagat atgagggaca attggagaag
     1201 tgaattatat aaatataaag tagtaaaaat tgaaccatta ggagtagcac ccaccaaggc
     1261 aaagagaaga gtggtgcaga gagaaaaaag agcagtggga ataggagctt tgttccttgg
     1321 gttcttggga gcagcaggaa gcactatggg cgcagcgtca atgacgctga cggtacaggc
     1381 cagacaatta ttgtctggta tagtgcagca gcagaacaat ttgctgaggg ctattgaggc
     1441 gcaacagcat ctgttgcaac tcacagtctg gggcatcaag cagctccagg caagaatcct
     1501 ggctgtggaa agatacctaa aggatcaaca gctcctgggg atttggggtt gctctggaaa
     1561 actcatttgc accactgctg tgccttggaa tgctagttgg agtaataaat ctctggaaca
     1621 gatttggaat cacacgacct ggatggagtg ggacagagaa attaacaatt acacaagctt
     1681 aatacactcc ttaattgaag aatcgcaaaa ccagcaagaa aagaatgaac aagaattatt
     1741 ggaattagat aaatgggcaa gtttgtggaa ttggtttaac ataacaaatt ggctgtggta
     1801 tataaaatta ttcataatga tagtaggagg cttggtaggt ttaagaatag tttttgctgt
     1861 actttctata gtgaatagag ttaggcaggg atattcacca ttatcgtttc agacccacct
     1921 cccaaccccg aggggacccg acaggcccga aggaatagaa gaagaaggtg gagagagaga
     1981 cagagacaga tccattcgat tagtgaacgg atctcgacgg tatcgccttt aaaagaaaag
     2041 gggggattgg ggggtacagt gcaggggaaa gaatagtaga cataatagca acagacatac
     2101 aaactaaaga actacaaaaa caaattacaa aaattcaaaa ttttcgggtt tattacaggg
     2161 acagcagaga tccagtttat cgatgaggcc ctttcgtctt cactcgaggt gcccgtcagt
     2221 gggcagagcg cacatcgccc acagtccccg agaagttggg gggaggggtc ggcaattgaa
     2281 ccggtgccta gagaaggtgg cgcggggtaa actgggaaag tgatgtcgtg tactggctcc
     2341 gcctttttcc cgagggtggg ggagaaccgt atataagtgc agtagtcgcc gtgaacgttc
     2401 tttttcgcaa cgggtttgcc gccagaacac aggtaagtgc cgtgtgtggt tcccgcgggc
     2461 ctggcctctt tacgggttat ggcccttgcg tgccttgaat tacttccacc tggctgcagt
     2521 acgtgattct tgatcccgag cttcgggttg gaagtgggtg ggagagttcg aggccttgcg
     2581 cttaaggagc cccttcgcct cgtgcttgag ttgaggcctg gcctgggcgc tggggccgcc
     2641 gcgtgcgaat ctggtggcac cttcgcgcct gtctcgctgc tttcgataag tctctagcca
     2701 tttaaaattt ttgatgacct gctgcgacgc tttttttctg gcaagatagt cttgtaaatg
     2761 cgggccaaga tctgcacact ggtatttcgg tttttggggc cgcgggcggc gacggggccc
     2821 gtgcgtccca gcgcacatgt tcggcgaggc ggggcctgcg agcgcggcca ccgagaatcg
     2881 gacgggggta gtctcaagct ggccggcctg ctctggtgcc tggcctcgcg ccgccgtgta
     2941 tcgccccgcc ctgggcggca aggctggccc ggtcggcacc agttgcgtga gcggaaagat
     3001 ggccgcttcc cggccctgct gcagggagct caaaatggag gacgcggcgc tcgggagagc
     3061 gggcgggtga gtcacccaca caaaggaaaa gggcctttcc gtcctcagcc gtcgcttcat
     3121 gtgactccac ggagtaccgg gcgccgtcca ggcacctcga ttagttctcg agcttttgga
     3181 gtacgtcgtc tttaggttgg ggggaggggt tttatgcgat ggagtttccc cacactgagt
     3241 gggtggagac tgaagttagg ccagcttggc acttgatgta attctccttg gaatttgccc
     3301 tttttgagtt tggatcttgg ttcattctca agcctcagac agtggttcaa agtttttttc
     3361 ttccatttca ggtgtcgtga ggatccgcgg ccgccaccat ggaggtggac accgaggaga
     3421 agcggcatcg cacgcggtcc aaaggggttc gagttcccgt ggaaccagcc atacaagagc
     3481 tgttcagctg tcccacccct ggctgtgacg gcagtggtca tgtcagtggc aaatatgcaa
     3541 gacacagaag tgtatatggt tgtcccttgg cgaaaaaaag aaaaacacaa gataaacagc
     3601 cccaggaacc tgctcctaaa cgaaagccat ttgccgtgaa agcagacagc tcctcagtgg
     3661 atgagtgtga cgacagtgat gggactgagg acatggatga gaaggaggag gatgaggggg
     3721 aggagtactc cgaggacaat gacgagccag gggatgagga cgaggaggac gaggaggggg
     3781 accgggagga ggaggaggag atcgaggagg aggatgagga cgatgacgag gatggagaag
     3841 atgtggagga tgaagaagag gaagaggagg aggaggagga ggaggaagag gaagaagaaa
     3901 acgaagacca tcaaatgaat tgtcacaata ctcgaataat gcaagacaca gaaaaggatg
     3961 ataacaataa tgacgaatat gacaattacg atgaactggt ggccaagtca ttgttaaacc
     4021 tcggcaaaat cgctgaggat gcagcctacc gggccaggac tgagtcagaa atgaacagca
     4081 atacctccaa tagtctggaa gacgatagtg acaaaaacga aaacctgggt cggaaaagtg
     4141 agttgagttt agacttagac agtgatgttg ttagagaaac agtggactcc cttaaactat
     4201 tagcccaagg acacggtgtt gtgctctcag aaaacatgaa tgacagaaat tatgcagaca
     4261 gcatgtcgca gcaagacagt agaaatatga attacgtcat gttggggaag cccatgaaca
     4321 atggactcat ggaaaagatg gtggaggaga gcgatgagga ggtgtgtctg agcagtctgg
     4381 agtgtttgag gaatcagtgc ttcgacctgg ccaggaagct cagtgagacc aacccgcagg
     4441 agaggaatcc gcagcagaac atgaacatcc gtcagcatgt ccggccagaa gaggacttcc
     4501 caggaaggac gccggacaga aactactcgg acatgctgaa cctcatgcgg ctggaggagc
     4561 agttgagccc ccggtcgaga gtgtttgcca gctgtgcgaa ggaggatggg tgtcatgagc
     4621 gggacgacga taccacctct gtgaactcgg acaggtctga agaggtgttc gacatgacca
     4681 aggggaacct gaccctgctg gagaaagcca tcgctttgga aacggaaaga gcaaaggcca
     4741 tgagggagaa gatggccatg gaagctggga ggagggacaa tatgaggtca tatgaggacc
     4801 agtctccgag acaacttccc ggggaggaca gaaagcctaa atccagtgac agccatgtca
     4861 aaaagccata ctatgatccc tcaagaacag aaaagaaaga gagcaagtgt ccaacccccg
     4921 ggtgtgatgg aaccggccac gtaactgggc tgtacccaca tcaccgcagc ctgtccggat
     4981 gcccgcacaa agatagggtc cctccagaaa tccttgccat gcatgaaagt gtcctcaagt
     5041 gccccactcc gggctgcacg gggcgcgggc atgtcaacag caacaggaac tcccaccgaa
     5101 gcctctccgg atgcccgatc gctgcagcag agaaactggc caaggcacag gaaaagcacc
     5161 agagctgcga cgtgtccaag tccagccagg cctcggaccg cgtgctcagg ccaatgtgct
     5221 ttgtgaagca gctggagatt cctcagtatg gctacagaaa caatgtcccc acaactacgc
     5281 cgcgttccaa cctggccaag gagctcgaga aatattccaa gacctcgttt gaatacaaca
     5341 gttacgacaa ccatacttat ggcaagcgag ccatagctcc caaggtgcaa accagggata
     5401 tatcccccaa aggatatgat gatgcgaagc ggtactgcaa ggaccccagc cccagcagca
     5461 gcagcaccag cagctacgcg cccagcagca gcagcaacct gagctgcggc gggggcagca
     5521 gcgccagcag cacgtgcagc aagagcagct tcgactacac gcacgacatg gaggcggccc
     5581 acatggcggc caccgccatc ctcaacctgt ccacgcgctg ccgcgagatg ccgcagaacc
     5641 tgagcaccaa gccgcaggac ctgtgcgcca cgcggaaccc tgacatggag gtggatgaga
     5701 acgggaccct ggacctcagc atgaacaagc agaggccgcg ggacagctgc tgccccatcc
     5761 tgacccctct ggagcccatg tccccccagc agcaggcagt gatgaacaac cggtgtttcc
     5821 agctgggcga gggcgactgc tgggacttgc ccgtagacta caccaaaatg aaaccccgga
     5881 ggatagacga ggacgagtcc aaagacatta ctccagaaga cttggaccca ttccaggagg
     5941 ctctagaaga aagacggtat cccggggagg tgaccatccc aagtcccaaa cccaagtacc
     6001 ctcagtgcaa ggagagcaaa aaggacttaa taactctgtc tggctgcccc ctggcggaca
     6061 aaagcattcg aagtatgctg gccaccagct cccaagaact caagtgcccc acgcctggct
     6121 gtgatggttc tggacatatc accggcaatt atgcttctca tcggagcctt tcaggttgcc
     6181 caagagcaaa gaaaagtggt atcaggatag cacagagcaa agaagataaa gaagatcaag
     6241 aacccatcag gtgtccggtc cccgggtgcg acggccaggg ccacatcact gggaagtacg
     6301 cgtcccatcg cagcgcctcc gggtgcccct tggcggccaa gaggcagaaa gacgggtacc
     6361 tgaatggctc ccagttctcc tggaagtcgg tcaagacgga aggcatgtcc tgccccacgc
     6421 caggatgcga cggctcaggc cacgtcagcg gcagcttcct cacacaccgc agcttgtcag
     6481 gatgcccgag agccacgtca gcgatgaaga aggcaaagct ttctggagag cagatgctga
     6541 ccatcaaaca gcgggccagc aacggtatag aaaatgatga agaaatcaaa cagttagatg
     6601 aagaaatcaa ggagctaaat gaatccaatt cccagatgga agccgatatg attaaactca
     6661 gaactcagat taccacgatg gagagcaacc tgaagaccat cgaagaggag aacaaagtga
     6721 ttgagcagca gaacgagtct ctcctccacg agctggcgaa cctgagccag tctctgatcc
     6781 acagcctggc taacatccag ctgccgcaca tggatccaat caatgaacaa aattttgatg
     6841 cttacgtgac tactttgacg gaaatgtata caaatcaaga tcgttatcag agtccagaaa
     6901 ataaagccct actggaaaat ataaagcagg ctgtgagagg aattcaggtc tgaggccgcg
     6961 ccggctctag atcgcgaacg cgtgaattct accgggtagg ggaggcgctt ttcccaaggc
     7021 agtctggagc atgcgcttta gcagccccgc tgggcacttg gcgctacaca agtggcctct
     7081 ggcctcgcac acattccaca tccaccggta ggcgccaacc ggctccgttc tttggtggcc
     7141 ccttcgcgcc accttctact cctcccctag tcaggaagtt cccccccgcc ccgcagctcg
     7201 cgtcgtgcag gacgtgacaa atggaagtag cacgtctcac tagtctcgtg cagatggaca
     7261 gcaccgctga gcaatggaag cgggtaggcc tttggggcag cggccaatag cagctttgct
     7321 ccttcgcttt ctgggctcag aggctgggaa ggggtgggtc cgggggcggg ctcaggggcg
     7381 ggctcagggg cggggcgggc gcccgaaggt cctccggagg cccggcattc tgcacgcttc
     7441 aaaagcgcac gtctgccgcg ctgttctcct cttcctcatc tccgggcctt tcgacctgca
     7501 gcccaagctt cctaggacca tgattgaaca agatggattg cacgcaggtt ctccggccgc
     7561 ttgggtggag aggctattcg gctatgactg ggcacaacag acaatcggct gctctgatgc
     7621 cgccgtgttc cggctgtcag cgcaggggcg cccggttctt tttgtcaaga ccgacctgtc
     7681 cggtgccctg aatgaactgc aagacgaggc agcgcggcta tcgtggctgg ccacgacggg
     7741 cgttccttgc gcagctgtgc tcgacgttgt cactgaagcg ggaagggact ggctgctatt
     7801 gggcgaagtg ccggggcagg atctcctgtc atctcacctt gctcctgccg agaaagtatc
     7861 catcatggct gatgcaatgc ggcggctgca tacgcttgat ccggctacct gcccattcga
     7921 ccaccaagcg aaacatcgca tcgagcgagc acgtactcgg atggaagccg gtcttgtcga
     7981 tcaggatgat ctggacgaag agcatcaggg gctcgcgcca gccgaactgt tcgccaggct
     8041 caaggcgagc atgcccgacg gcgaggatct cgtcgtgacc catggcgatg cctgcttgcc
     8101 gaatatcatg gtggaaaatg gccgcttttc tggattcatc gactgtggcc ggctgggtgt
     8161 ggcggaccgc tatcaggaca tagcgttggc tacccgtgat attgctgaag agcttggcgg
     8221 cgaatgggct gaccgcttcc tcgtgcttta cggtatcgcc gctcccgatt cgcagcgcat
     8281 cgccttctat cgccttcttg acgagttctt ctgacccggg cggggcgcgt ctggaacaat
     8341 caacctctgg attacaaaat ttgtgaaaga ttgactggta ttcttaacta tgttgctcct
     8401 tttacgctat gtggatacgc tgctttaatg cctttgtatc atgctattgc ttcccgtatg
     8461 gctttcattt tctcctcctt gtataaatcc tggttgctgt ctctttatga ggagttgtgg
     8521 cccgttgtca ggcaacgtgg cgtggtgtgc actgtgtttg ctgacgcaac ccccactggt
     8581 tggggcattg ccaccacctg tcagctcctt tccgggactt tcgctttccc cctccctatt
     8641 gccacggcgg aactcatcgc cgcctgcctt gcccgctgct ggacaggggc tcggctgttg
     8701 ggcactgaca attccgtggt gttgtcgggg aagctgacgt cctttccatg gctgctcgcc
     8761 tgtgttgcca cctggattct gcgcgggacg tccttctgct acgtcccttc ggccctcaat
     8821 ccagcggacc ttccttcccg cggcctgctg ccggctctgc ggcctcttcc gcgtcttcgc
     8881 cttcgccctc agacgagtcg gatctccctt tgggccgcct ccccgcctgg aattaattct
     8941 gcagtcgaga cctagaaaaa catggagcaa tcacaagtag caatacagca gctaccaatg
     9001 ctgattgtgc ctggctagaa gcacaagagg aggaggaggt gggtttttcc agtcacacct
     9061 caggtacctt taagaccaat gacttacaag gcagctgtag atcttagcca ctttttaaaa
     9121 gaaaagaggg gactggaagg gctaattcac tcccaacgaa gacaagatat ccttgatctg
     9181 tggatctacc acacacaagg ctacttccct gattagcaga actacacacc agggccaggg
     9241 gtcagatatc cactgacctt tggatggtgc tacaagctag taccagttga gccagataag
     9301 gtagaagagg ccaataaagg agagaacacc agcttgttac accctgtgag cctgcatggg
     9361 atggatgacc cggagagaga agtgttagag tggaggtttg acagccgcct agcatttcat
     9421 cacgtggccc gagagctgca tccggagtac ttcaagaact gctgatatcg agcttgctac
     9481 aagggacttt ccgctgggga ctttccaggg aggcgtggcc tgggcgggac tggggagtgg
     9541 cgagccctca gatcctgcat ataagcagct gctttttgcc tgtactgggt ctctctggtt
     9601 agaccagatc tgagcctggg agctctctgg ctaactaggg aacccactgc ttaagcctca
     9661 ataaagcttg ccttgagtgc ttcaagtagt gtgtgcccgt ctgttgtgtg actctggtaa
     9721 ctagagatcc ctcagaccct tttagtcagt gtggaaaatc tctagcagta gtagttcatg
     9781 tcatcttatt attcagtatt tataacttgc aaagaaatga atatcagaga gtgagaggcc
     9841 ttgacattgc tagcgtttta ccgtcgacct ctagctagag cttggcgtaa tcatggtcat
     9901 agctgtttcc tgtgtgaaat tgttatccgc tcacaattcc acacaacata cgagccggaa
     9961 gcataaagtg taaagcctgg ggtgcctaat gagtgagcta actcacatta attgcgttgc
    10021 gctcactgcc cgctttccag tcgggaaacc tgtcgtgcca gctgcattaa tgaatcggcc
    10081 aacgcgcggg gagaggcggt ttgcgtattg ggcgctcttc cgcttcctcg ctcactgact
    10141 cgctgcgctc ggtcgttcgg ctgcggcgag cggtatcagc tcactcaaag gcggtaatac
    10201 ggttatccac agaatcaggg gataacgcag gaaagaacat gtgagcaaaa ggccagcaaa
    10261 aggccaggaa ccgtaaaaag gccgcgttgc tggcgttttt ccataggctc cgcccccctg
    10321 acgagcatca caaaaatcga cgctcaagtc agaggtggcg aaacccgaca ggactataaa
    10381 gataccaggc gtttccccct ggaagctccc tcgtgcgctc tcctgttccg accctgccgc
    10441 ttaccggata cctgtccgcc tttctccctt cgggaagcgt ggcgctttct catagctcac
    10501 gctgtaggta tctcagttcg gtgtaggtcg ttcgctccaa gctgggctgt gtgcacgaac
    10561 cccccgttca gcccgaccgc tgcgccttat ccggtaacta tcgtcttgag tccaacccgg
    10621 taagacacga cttatcgcca ctggcagcag ccactggtaa caggattagc agagcgaggt
    10681 atgtaggcgg tgctacagag ttcttgaagt ggtggcctaa ctacggctac actagaagaa
    10741 cagtatttgg tatctgcgct ctgctgaagc cagttacctt cggaaaaaga gttggtagct
    10801 cttgatccgg caaacaaacc accgctggta gcggtttttt tgtttgcaag cagcagatta
    10861 cgcgcagaaa aaaaggatct caagaagatc ctttgatctt ttctacgggg tctgacgctc
    10921 agtggaacga aaactcacgt taagggattt tggtcatgag attatcaaaa aggatcttca
    10981 cctagatcct tttaaattaa aaatgaagtt ttaaatcaat ctaaagtata tatgagtaaa
    11041 cttggtctga cagttaccaa tgcttaatca gtgaggcacc tatctcagcg atctgtctat
    11101 ttcgttcatc catagttgcc tgactccccg tcgtgtagat aactacgata cgggagggct
    11161 taccatctgg ccccagtgct gcaatgatac cgcgagaccc acgctcaccg gctccagatt
    11221 tatcagcaat aaaccagcca gccggaaggg ccgagcgcag aagtggtcct gcaactttat
    11281 ccgcctccat ccagtctatt aattgttgcc gggaagctag agtaagtagt tcgccagtta
    11341 atagtttgcg caacgttgtt gccattgcta caggcatcgt ggtgtcacgc tcgtcgtttg
    11401 gtatggcttc attcagctcc ggttcccaac gatcaaggcg agttacatga tcccccatgt
    11461 tgtgcaaaaa agcggttagc tccttcggtc ctccgatcgt tgtcagaagt aagttggccg
    11521 cagtgttatc actcatggtt atggcagcac tgcataattc tcttactgtc atgccatccg
    11581 taagatgctt ttctgtgact ggtgagtact caaccaagtc attctgagaa tagtgtatgc
    11641 ggcgaccgag ttgctcttgc ccggcgtcaa tacgggataa taccgcgcca catagcagaa
    11701 ctttaaaagt gctcatcatt ggaaaacgtt cttcggggcg aaaactctca aggatcttac
    11761 cgctgttgag atccagttcg atgtaaccca ctcgtgcacc caactgatct tcagcatctt
    11821 ttactttcac cagcgtttct gggtgagcaa aaacaggaag gcaaaatgcc gcaaaaaagg
    11881 gaataagggc gacacggaaa tgttgaatac tcatactctt cctttttcaa tattattgaa
    11941 gcatttatca gggttattgt ctcatgagcg gatacatatt tgaatgtatt tagaaaaata
    12001 aacaaatagg ggttccgcgc acatttcccc gaaaagtgcc acctgacgtc gacggatcgg
    12061 gagatcaact tgtttattgc agcttataat ggttacaaat aaagcaatag catcacaaat
    12121 ttcacaaata aagcattttt ttcactgcat tctagttgtg gtttgtccaa actcatcaat
    12181 gtatcttatc atgtctggat caactggata actcaagcta accaaaatca tcccaaactt
    12241 cccaccccat accctattac cactgccaat tacctagtgg tttcatttac tctaaacctg
    12301 tgattcctct gaattatttt cattttaaag aaattgtatt tgttaaatat gtactacaaa
    12361 cttagtagtt tttaaagaaa ttgtatttgt taaatatgta ctacaaactt agtagt
//
